Addgene plasmid #91544: pHH0103_SH3RF1-1/4
Purpose: Protein expression and purification of human SH3 domain construct SH3RF1-1/4
Depositing lab: Sachdev Sidhu. Depositing organization: University of Toronto. Publication: Comprehensive Analysis of the Human SH3 Domain Family Reveals a Wide Variety of Non-canonical Specificities. Teyra J, Huang H, Jain S, Guan X, Dong A, Liu Y, Tempel W, Min J, Tong Y, Kim PM, Bader GD, Sidhu SS. Structure. 2017 Oct 3;25(10):1598-1610.e3. doi: 10.1016/j.str.2017.07.017. Epub 2017 Sep 7. PubMed 28890361.
Backbone
  Vector backbone: pHH0103
  Vector type: Bacterial Expression
Growth in bacteria
  Bacterial resistance: Ampicillin, 100 μg/mL
  Growth temperature: 37°C
  Growth strain: DH5alpha
  Copy number: Low Copy
Gene/Insert
  Gene/Insert name: SH3RF1-1/4
  Species: H. sapiens (human)
  Insert size (bp): 221
  Entrez Gene: SH3RF1 (a.k.a. POSH, RNF142, SH3MD2)
  Cloning method: Restriction Enzyme; 5′ cloning site Sfi1 (unknown if destroyed); 3′ cloning site Not1 (unknown if destroyed)
Terms and licenses: Academic/Nonprofit Terms; Industry Terms: Not Available to Industry
How to cite: pHH0103_SH3RF1-1/4 was a gift from Sachdev Sidhu (Addgene plasmid # 91544 ; http://n2t.net/addgene:91544 ; RRID:Addgene_91544)
