[The description below was written by a language model from this plasmid's Addgene catalogue record and pLannotate feature annotations shown in this document.]
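Description:
pHH0103_SH3RF1-1/4 is a bacterial expression plasmid built on the pHH0103 backbone for producing and purifying a single SH3 domain from human SH3RF1 (also known as POSH, RNF142 or SH3MD2). The name suggests it is the first of the four SH3 domains in that protein, although the record does not spell this out. The roughly 221 bp insert was cloned between SfiI and NotI sites. In the 6.9 kb sequenced plasmid, it lies downstream of, and presumably in frame with, an N-terminal 6xHis tag followed by Schistosoma japonicum glutathione S-transferase. The product is therefore expected to be a His-GST-SH3 fusion that can be captured on either nickel or glutathione resin. The automated annotation labels the insert region as a fragment of rat Sh3gl2 (endophilin). This most likely reflects homology among SH3 domains rather than the true identity of the insert, which the catalogue gives as human SH3RF1.

Expression is driven by the strong hybrid tac promoter with a lac operator, and the plasmid carries lacI under the lacIq promoter, so transcription is repressed until induced with IPTG. A phage fd terminator follows the insert. Beyond it lie fragments of M13 gene III, alongside an f1 origin and remnants of the tetracycline resistance gene. These point to a phagemid or pBR322-type ancestry and are not expected to be part of the expressed fusion. The plasmid replicates from a ColE1/pBR322-type origin with a bom site and an interrupted rop gene, is listed as low copy, and is selected with ampicillin through β-lactamase. It belongs to a set of human SH3 domain constructs made for family-wide analysis of peptide-binding specificity.
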