Features (pLannotate 1.2.2; 21 found; start..end, strand, type, name):
     50..127     +  promoter       lacIq promoter: lacI (mutant); In the lacIq allele, a single base change in the promoter boosts expression of the lacI gene about 10-fold.
    128..1210    +  CDS            lacI: lac repressor; lacI; The lac repressor binds to the lac operator to inhibit transcription in E. coli. This inhibition can be relieved by adding lactose or isopropyl-β-D-thiogalactopyranoside (IPTG).
   1223..1244    +  protein_bind   CAP binding site: CAP binding activates transcription in the presence of cAMP. E. coli catabolite activator protein
   1263..1280    +  promoter       tet promoter (fragment): E. coli promoter for tetracycline efflux protein gene
   1453..1481    +  promoter       tac promoter: strong E. coli promoter; hybrid between the trp and lac UV5 promoters
   1489..1505    +  protein_bind   lac operator: The lac repressor binds to the lac operator to inhibit transcription in E. coli. This inhibition can be relieved by adding lactose or isopropyl-β-D-thiogalactopyranoside (IPTG). lac repressor encoded by lacI
   1590..1607    +  CDS            6xHis: 6xHis affinity tag
   1623..2276    +  CDS            GST26_SCHJA: Experimental evidence at protein level: Swiss-Prot protein existence level 1. GST isoenzymes appear to play a central role in the parasite detoxification system. Other functions are also suspected including a role in increasing the solubility of haematin in the parasite gut. From Schistosoma japonicum (Blood fluke).
   2358..2528    +  CDS            Sh3gl2 (fragment): SH3G2_RAT - Also known as Sh3d2a, Sh3p4. Experimental evidence at protein level: Swiss-Prot protein existence level 1. Implicated in synaptic vesicle endocytosis. May recruit other proteins to membranes with high curvature. Required for BDNF-dependent dendrite outgrowth. Cooperates with SH3GL2 to mediate BDNF-NTRK2 early endocytic trafficking and signaling from early endosomes (By similarity). From Rattus norvegicus (Rat).
   2541..2588    +  terminator     fd terminator (sequence withheld): central terminator from bacteriophage fd (Otsuka and Kunisawa, 1982)
   2593..2805    +  CDS            M13 gene III (fragment) (sequence partly withheld): pIII; III; minor coat protein
   2820..3290    +  CDS            M13 gene III (fragment) (sequence partly withheld): pIII; III; minor coat protein
   3312..3382    +  CDS            TcR (fragment): tetracycline efflux protein; tet; confers resistance to tetracycline
   3624..4004    -  CDS            YPB1_ECOLX: Protein predicted: Swiss-Prot protein existence level 4. From Escherichia coli.
   4021..4172    +  CDS            rop (fragment): Rop protein, which maintains plasmids at low copy number; rop
   4208..4636    -  rep_origin     f1 ori (sequence partly withheld): f1 bacteriophage origin of replication; arrow indicates direction of (+) strand synthesis
   4645..4684    +  CDS            rop (fragment): Rop protein, which maintains plasmids at low copy number; rop
   4786..4926    +  misc_feature   bom: basis of mobility region from pBR322
   5112..5699    -  rep_origin     ori: high-copy-number ColE1/pMB1/pBR322/pUC origin of replication
   5870..6730    -  CDS            AmpR: β-lactamase; bla; confers resistance to ampicillin, carbenicillin, and related antibiotics
   6731..6835    -  promoter       AmpR promoter: bla
>Addgene plasmid #91544 | pHH0103_SH3RF1-1/4 | addgene full sequence | sequence record 192604 | Addgene NGS Result
CCTATAAAAATAGGCGTATCACGAGGCCCTTTCGTCTTCAAGAATTCCCGACACCATCGAATGGTGCAAA
ACCTTTCGCGGTATGGCATGATAGCGCCCGGAAGAGAGTCAATTCAGGGTGGTGAATGTGAAACCAGTAA
CGTTATACGATGTCGCAGAGTATGCCGGTGTCTCTTATCAGACCGTTTCCCGCGTGGTGAACCAGGCCAG
CCACGTTTCTGCGAAAACGCGGGAAAAAGTGGAAGCGGCGATGGCGGAGCTGAATTACATTCCCAACCGC
GTGGCACAACAACTGGCGGGCAAACAGTCGTTGCTGATTGGCGTTGCCACCTCCAGTCTGGCCCTGCACG
CGCCGTCGCAAATTGTCGCGGCGATTAAATCTCGCGCCGATCAACTGGGTGCCAGCGTGGTGGTGTCGAT
GGTAGAACGAAGCGGCGTCGAAGCCTGTAAAGCGGCGGTGCACAATCTTCTCGCGCAACGCGTCAGTGGG
CTGATCATTAACTATCCGCTGGATGACCAGGATGCCATTGCTGTGGAAGCTGCCTGCACTAATGTTCCGG
CGTTATTTCTTGATGTCTCTGACCAGACACCCATCAACAGTATTATTTTCTCCCATGAAGACGGTACGCG
ACTGGGCGTGGAGCATCTGGTCGCATTGGGTCACCAGCAAATCGCGCTGTTAGCGGGCCCATTAAGTTCT
GTCTCGGCGCGTCTGCGTCTGGCTGGCTGGCATAAATATCTCACTCGCAATCAAATTCAGCCGATAGCGG
AACGGGAAGGCGACTGGAGTGCCATGTCCGGTTTTCAACAAACCATGCAAATGCTGAATGAGGGCATCGT
TCCCACTGCGATGCTGGTTGCCAACGATCAGATGGCGCTGGGCGCAATGCGCGCCATTACCGAGTCCGGG
CTGCGCGTTGGTGCGGATATCTCGGTAGTGGGATACGACGATACCGAAGACAGCTCATGTTATATCCCGC
CGTTAACCACCATCAAACAGGATTTTCGCCTGCTGGGGCAAACCAGCGTGGACCGCTTGCTGCAACTCTC
TCAGGGCCAGGCGGTGAAGGGCAATCAGCTGTTGCCCGTCTCACTGGTGAAAAGAAAAACCACCCTGGCG
CCCAATACGCAAACCGCCTCTCCCCGCGCGTTGGCCGATTCATTAATGCAGCTGGCACGACAGGTTTCCC
GACTGGAAAGCGGGCAGTGAGCGCAACGCAATTAATGTAAGTTAGCTCACTCATTAGGCACAATTCTCAT
GTTTGACAGCTTATCATCGACTGCACGGTGCACCAATGCTTCTGGCGTCAGGCAGCCATCGGAAGCTGTG
GTATGGCTGTGCAGGTCGTAAATCACTGCATAATTCGTGTCGCTCAAGGCGCACTCCCGTTCTGGATAAT
GTTTTTTGCGCCGACATCATAACGGTTCTGGCAAATATTCTGAAATGAGCTGTTGACAATTAATCATCGG
CTCGTATAATGTGTGGAATTGTGAGCGGATAACAATTTCACACAGGAAACAGCCAGTCCGTTTAGGTGTT
TTCACGAGCACTTCACCAACAAGGACCATAGATTATGAAAATCGAAGAACACCATCACCATCACCATTCC
AGCGGTAAGCTTATGTCCCCTATACTAGGTTATTGGAAAATTAAGGGCCTTGTGCAACCCACTCGACTTC
TTTTGGAATATCTTGAAGAAAAATATGAAGAGCATTTGTATGAGCGCGATGAAGGTGATAAATGGCGAAA
CAAAAAGTTTGAATTGGGTTTGGAGTTTCCCAATCTTCCTTATTATATTGATGGTGATGTTAAATTAACA
CAGTCTATGGCCATCATACGTTATATAGCTGACAAGCACAACATGTTGGGTGGTTGTCCAAAAGAGCGTG
CAGAGATTTCAATGCTTGAAGGAGCGGTTTTGGATATTAGATACGGTGTTTCGAGAATTGCATATAGTAA
AGACTTTGAAACTCTCAAAGTTGATTTTCTTAGCAAGCTACCTGAAATGCTGAAAATGTTCGAAGATCGT
TTATGTCATAAAACATATTTAAATGGTGATCATGTAACCCATCCTGACTTCATGTTGTATGACGCTCTTG
ATGTTGTTTTATACATGGACCCAATGTGCCTGGATGCGTTCCCAAAATTAGTTTGTTTTAAAAAACGTAT
TGAAGCTATCCCACAAATTGATAAGTACTTGAAATCCAGCAAGTATATAGCATGGCCTTTGCAGGGCTGG
CAAGCCACGTTTGGTGGTGGCGACCATCCTCCAAAATCGGATCTGGAAGTTCTGTTCCAGGGGCCCCTGT
CCAGCGGTCTGGTTCCGCGTGGTTCCGGTACCGCGGCCCAGCCGGCCCCATGCGCAAAAGCCCTGTACAA
CTATGAAGGTAAAGAACCGGGTGATCTGAAATTCTCCAAAGGTGACATTATCATTCTGCGTCGTCAAGTC
GATGAAAACTGGTATCATGGTGAAGTCAACGGTATTCATGGTTTCTTTCCGACCAACTTTGTTCAGATTA
TCAAAGCGGCCGCATA
[142 nt withheld, positions 2537-2678]
C
[98 nt withheld, positions 2680-2777]
AGTTTGTACTGGTGACGAAACTCAGTGTCTAGCTAGAGTGGC
[149 nt withheld, positions 2820-2968]
T
[41 nt withheld, positions 2970-3010]
T
[62 nt withheld, positions 3012-3073]
A
[35 nt withheld, positions 3075-3109]
CCTCCCTCAATCGGTTGAATGTCGCCCTTTTGTCTTTGGCGCTGGTAAACCATATGAA
[86 nt withheld, positions 3168-3253]
T
[54 nt withheld, positions 3255-3308]
CTAGCGCCGCCCTATACCTTGTCTGCCTCCCCGCGTTGCGTCGCGGTGCATGGAGCCGGGCCACCTCGAC
CTGAATGGAAGCCGGCGGCACCTCGCTAACGGATTCACCACTCCAAGAATTGGAGCCAATCAATTCTTGC
GGAGAACTGTGAATGCGCAAACCAACCCTTGGCAGAACATATCCATCGCGTCCGCCATCTCCAGCAGCCG
CACGCGGCGCATCTCGGGCAGCGTTGGGTCCTGGCCACGGGTGCGCATGATCGTGCTCCTGTCGTTGAGG
ACCCGGCTAGGCTGGCGGGGTTGCCTTACTGGTTAGCAGAATGAATCACCGATACGCGAGCGAACGTGAA
GCGACTGCTGCTGCAAAACGTCTGCGACCTGAGCAACAACATGAATGGTCTTCGGTTTCCGTGTTTCGTA
AAGTCTGGAAACGCGGAAGTCAGCGCCCTGCACCATTATGTTCCGGATCTGCATCGCAGGATGCTGCTGG
CTACCCTGTGGAACACCTACATCTGTATTAACGAAGCGCTGGCATTGACCCTGAGTGATTTTTCTCTGGT
CCCGCCGCATCCATACCGCCAGTTGTTTACCCTCACAACGTTCCAGTAACCGGGCATGTTCATCATCAGT
AACCCGTATCGTGAGCATCCTCTCTCGTTTCATCGGTATCATTACCCCCATGAACAGAAATCCCCCTTAC
ACGGAGGCATCAGTGACCAAACAGGAAAAAACCGCCCTTAACATGGCCCGCTTTATCAGAAGCCAGACAT
TAACGCTTCTGGAGAAACTCAACGAGCTGGACGCGGATGAACAGGCAGACATCTGTGAATCGCTTCACGA
CCACGCTGATGAGCTTTACCGCAGGATCCGCGAAATTGTAAGCGTTAATATTTTGTTAAAATTCGCGTTA
AATTTTTGTTAAATCAGCTCATTTTTTAACCAATAGGCCGAAATCGGCAAAATCCCTTATAAATCAAAAG
AATAGACCGAGATAGGGT
[37 nt withheld, positions 4307-4343]
AAAGAACGTGGACTCCAACGTCAAAGG
[49 nt withheld, positions 4371-4419]
T
[91 nt withheld, positions 4421-4511]
G
[124 nt withheld, positions 4513-4636]
CGCGGATCCTGCCTCGCGCGTTTCGGTGATGACGGTGAAAACCTCTGACACATGCAGCTCCCGGAGACGG
TCACAGCTTGTCTGTAAGCGGATGCCGGGAGCAGACAAGCCCGTCAGGGCGCGTCAGCGGGTGTTGGCGG
GTGTCGGGGCGCAGCCATGACCCAGTCACGTAGCGATAGCGGAGTGTATACTGGCTTAACTATGCGGCAT
CAGAGCAGATTGTACTGAGAGTGCACCATATGCGGTGTGAAATACCGCACAGATGCGTAAGGAGAAAATA
CCGCATCAGGCGCTCTTCCGCTTCCTCGCTCACTGACTCGCTGCGCTCGGTCGTTCGGCTGCGGCGAGCG
GTATCAGCTCACTCAAAGGCGGTAATACGGTTATCCACAGAATCAGGGGATAACGCAGGAAAGAACATGT
GAGCAAAAGGCCAGCAAAAGGCCAGGAACCGTAAAAAGGCCGCGTTGCTGGCGTTTTTCCATAGGCTCCG
CCCCCCTGACGAGCATCACAAAAATCGACGCTCAAGTCAGAGGTGGCGAAACCCGACAGGACTATAAAGA
TACCAGGGTTTCCCCCTGGAAGCTCCCTCGTGCGCTCTCCTGTTCCGACCCTGCCGCTTACCGGATACCT
GTCCGCCTTTCTCCCTTCGGGAAGCGTGGCGCTTTCTCATAGCTCACGCTGTAGGTATCTCAGTTCGGTG
TAGGTCGTTCGCTCCAAGCTGGGCTGTGTGCACGAACCCCCCGTTCAGCCCGACCGCTGCGCCTTATCCG
GTAACTATCGTCTTGAGTCCAACCCGGTAAGACACGACTTATCGCCACTGGCAGCAGCCACTGGTAACAG
GATTAGCAGAGCGAGGTATGTAGGCGGTGCTACAGAGTTCTTGAAGTGGTGGCCTAACTACGGCTACACT
AGAAGGACAGTATTTGGTATCTGCGCTCTGCTGAAGCCAGTTACCTTCGGAAAAAGAGTTGGTAGCTCTT
GATCCGGCAAACAAACCACCGCTGGTAGCGGTGGTTTTTTTGTTTGCAAGCAGCAGATTACGCGCAGAAA
AAAAGGATCTCAAGAAGATCCTTTGATCTTTTCTACGGGGTCTGACGCTCAGTGGAACGAAAACTCACGT
TAAGGGATTTTGGTCATGAGATTATCAAAAAGGATCTTCACCTAGATCCTTTTAAATTAAAAATGAAGTT
TTAAATCAATCTAAAGTATATATGAGTAAACTTGGTCTGACAGTTACCAATGCTTAATCAGTGAGGCACC
TATCTCAGCGATCTGTCTATTTCGTTCATCCATAGTTGCCTGACTCCCCGTCGTGTAGATAACTACGATA
CGGGAGGGCTTACCATCTGGCCCCAGTGCTGCAATGATACCGCGAGACCCACGCTCACCGGCTCCAGATT
TATCAGCAATAAACCAGCCAGCCGGAAGGGCCGAGCGCAGAAGTGGTCCTGCAACTTTATCCGCCTCCAT
CCAGTCTATTAATTGTTGCCGGGAAGCTAGAGTAAGTAGTTCGCCAGTTAATAGTTTGCGCAACGTTGTT
GCCATTGCTGCAGGCATCGTGGTGTCACGCTCGTCGTTTGGTATGGCTTCATTCAGCTCCGGTTCCCAAC
GATCAAGGCGAGTTACATGATCCCCCATGTTGTGCAAAAAAGCGGTTAGCTCCTTCGGTCCTCCGATCGT
TGTCAGAAGTAAGTTGGCCGCAGTGTTATCACTCATGGTTATGGCAGCACTGCATAATTCTCTTACTGTC
ATGCCATCCGTAAGATGCTTTTCTGTGACTGGTGAGTACTCAACCAAGTCATTCTGAGAATAGTGTATGC
GGCGACCGAGTTGCTCTTGCCCGGCGTCAACACGGGATAATACCGCGCCACATAGCAGAACTTTAAAAGT
GCTCATCATTGGAAAACGTTCTTCGGGGCGAAAACTCTCAAGGATCTTACCGCTGTTGAGATCCAGTTCG
ATGTAACCCACTCGTGCACCCAACTGATCTTCAGCATCTTTTACTTTCACCAGCGTTTCTGGGTGAGCAA
AAACAGGAAGGCAAAATGCCGCAAAAAAGGGAATAAGGGCGACACGGAAATGTTGAATACTCATACTCTT
CCTTTTTCAATATTATTGAAGCATTTATCAGGGTTATTGTCTCATGAGCGGATACATATTTGAATGTATT
TAGAAAAATAAACAAATAGGGGTTCCGCGCACATTTCCCCGAAAAGTGCCACCTGACGTCTAAGAAACCA
TTATTATCATGACATTAA
