>Addgene plasmid #91544 | pHH0103_SH3RF1-1/4 | depositor partial sequence | sequence record 176032 | insert sequence
GGTACCGAATTCGGATCCGCGCGCTGCCATGCGCAAAAGCCCTGTACAACTATGAAGGTAAAGAACCGGG
TGATCTGAAATTCTCCAAAGGTGACATTATCATTCTGCGTCGTCAAGTCGATGAAAACTGGTATCATGGT
GAAGTCAACGGTATTCATGGTTTCTTTCCGACCAACTTTGTTCAGATTATCAAAGCGGCCGCTAGCTAAG
TCGACGAGCTC
